>Addgene plasmid #161649 | IDG_HTR3C_OE_1 | addgene full sequence | sequence record 319596 | Addgene NGS Result
CGTTACATAACTTACGGTAAATGGCCCGCCTGGCTGACCGCCCAACGACCCCCGCCCATTGACGTCAATA
ATGACGTATGTTCCCATAGTAACGCCAATAGGGACTTTCCATTGACGTCAATGGGTGGAGTATTTACGGT
AAACTGCCCACTTGGCAGTACATCAAGTGTATCATATGCCAAGTACGCCCCCTATTGACGTCAATGACGG
TAAATGGCCCGCCTGGCATTATGCCCAGTACATGACCTTATGGGACTTTCCTACTTGGCAGTACATCTAC
GTATTAGTCATCGCTATTACCATGGTGATGCGGTTTTGGCAGTACATCAATGGGCGTGGATAGCGGTTTG
ACTCACGGGGATTTCCAAGTCTCCACCCCATTGACGTCAATGGGAGTTTGTTTTGGCACCAAAATCAACG
GGACTTTCCAAAATGTCGTAACAACTCCGCCCCATTGACGCAAATGGGCGGTAGGCGTGTACGGTGGGAG
GTCTATATAAGCAGAGCTCTCTGGCTAACTGTCGGGATCAACAAGTTTGTACAAAAAAGTTGGCACCATG
GAAGGAGGGTGGCCTGCAAGGCAGAGTGCCCTCCTCTGCCTCACTGTCAGTCTTCTGCTTCAAGGAAGAG
GCGACGCTTTTACCATCAATTGCTCAGGCTTTGACCAGCATGGGGTTGACCCTGCTGTCTTCCAAGCAGT
GTTTGACAGAAAGGCCTTCCGTCCATTCACCAACTACAGCATCCCTACCCGTGTCAACATCTCCTTCACC
CTGTCTGCCATCCTGGGAGTGGATGCACAGCTCCAGCTGCTGACATCATTCCTGTGGATGGATTTGGTAT
GGGACAATCCTTTCATTAATTGGAACCCAAAAGAGTGTGTTGGCATCAATAAACTCACAGTATTAGCTGA
AAACCTGTGGCTCCCAGACATCTTCATCGTGGAATCCATGGATGTGGATCAGACGCCTTCCGGTCTCACT
GCCTATATCAGCAGTGAAGGTCGAATTAAGTATGATAAGCCAATGAGGGTGACCAGCATCTGTAACCTGG
ACATCTTCTACTTCCCTTTTGACCAACAGAACTGTACCTTCACCTTCAGTTCTTTCCTCTACACAGTGGA
CAGCATGCTGCTGGGCATGGACAAGGAGGTGTGGGAGATCACAGACACGTCTCGCAAAGTCATCCAAACC
CAGGGGGAGTGGGAGCTCTTGGGCATCAACAAGGCCACCCCAAAGATGTCCATGGGCAACAACCTATATG
ACCAGATCATGTTTTATGTGGCCATCAGGCGCAGGCCAAGCCTCTACATCATAAACCTGCTGGTGCCCAG
TAGCTTTCTGGTTGCCATTGATGCCCTCAGCTTCTACCTGCCAGCAGAGAGCGAGAATCGTGCCCCATTC
AAGATAACACTTCTGCTGGGCTACAACGTCTTCCTGCTCATGATGAATGACTTGCTCCCTGCCAGTGGCA
CCCCCCTCATCAGTGTCTACTTCGCCCTGTGCCTGTCCCTGATGGTGGTCAGCCTGCTGGAGACCGTCTT
CATTACCTACCTGCTGCACGTGGCCACCACCCAGCCCCCACCCATGCCTAGGTGGCTTCACTCCCTGCTG
CTCCACTGCACCAGCCCAGGGAGATGCTGTCCCACTGCGCCCCAGAAGGGAAATAAGGGCCTGGGTCTCA
CCCTCACCCACCTGCCTGGCCCAAAGGAGCCGGGGGAGTTAGCAGGGAAGAAGCTGGGACCCAGAGAGAC
CGAGCCAGATGGGGGCTCAGGATGGACAAAGACCCAGCTAATGGAGCTGTGGGTGCAGTTCAGCCACGCG
ATGGACACCCTGCTCTTCCGCCTCTACCTGCTCTTCATGGCCTCCTCCATCCTTACTGTCATTGTCCTCT
GGAACACCTTGCCAACTTTCTTGTACAAAGTGGTTGGTAAGCCTATCCCTAACCCTCTCCTCGGTCTCGA
TTCTACGTAGTAATGAGCTAGCGCTAACCGGTGGCGCGTTAAGTCGACAATCAACCTCTGGATTACAAAA
TTTGTGAAAGATTGACTGGTATTCTTAACTATGTTGCTCCTTTTACGCTATGTGGATACGCTGCTTTAAT
GCCTTTGTATCATGCTATTGCTTCCCGTATGGCTTTCATTTTCTCCTCCTTGTATAAATCCTGGTTGCTG
TCTCTTTATGAGGAGTTGTGGCCCGTTGTCAGGCAACGTGGCGTGGTGTGCACTGTGTTTGCTGACGCAA
CCCCCACTGGTTGGGGCATTGCCACCACCTGTCAGCTCCTTTCCGGGACTTTCGCTTTCCCCCTCCCTAT
TGCCACGGCGGAACTCATCGCCGCCTGCCTTGCCCGCTGCTGGACAGGGGCTCGGCTGTTGGGCACTGAC
AATTCCGTGGTGTTGTCGGGGAAATCATCGTCCTTTCCTTGGCTGCTCGCCTGTGTTGCCACCTGGATTC
TGCGCGGGACGTCCTTCTGCTACGTCCCTTCGGCCCTCAATCCAGCGGACCTTCCTTCCCGCGGCCTGCT
GCCGGCTCTGCGGCCTCTTCCGCGTCTTCGCCTTCGCCCTCAGACGAGTCGGATCTCCCTTTGGGCCGCC
TCCCCGCGTCGACTTTAAGACCAATGACTTACAAGGCAGCTGTAGATCTTAGCCACTTTTTAAAAGAAAA
GGGGGGACTGGAAGGGCTAATTCACTCCCAACGAAGACAAGATCTGCTTTTTGCTTGTACTGGGTCTCTC
TGGTTAGACCAGATCTGAGCCTGGGAGCTCTCTGGCTAACTAGGGAACCCACTGCTTAAGCCTCAATAAA
GCTTGCCTTGAGTGCTTCAAGTAGTGTGTGCCCGTCTGTTGTGTGACTCTGGTAACTAGAGATCCCTCAG
ACCCTTTTAGTCAGTGTGGAAAATCTCTAGCAGTACGTATAGTAGTTCATGTCATCTTATTATTCAGTAT
TTATAACTTGCAAAGAAATGAATATCAGAGAGTGAGAGGAACTTGTTTATTGCAGCTTATAATGGTTACA
AATAAAGCAATAGCATCACAAATTTCACAAATAAAGCATTTTTTTCACTGCATTCTAGTTGTGGTTTGTC
CAAACTCATCAATGTATCTTATCATGTCTGGCTCTAGCTATCCCGCCCCTAACTCCGCCCATCCCGCCCC
TAACTCCGCCCAGTTCCGCCCATTCTCCGCCCCATGGCTGACTAATTTTTTTTATTTATGCAGAGGCCGA
GGCCGCCTCGGCCTCTGAGCTATTCCAGAAGTAGTGAGGAGGCTTTTTTGGAGGCCTAGGGACGTACCCA
ATTCGCCCTATAGTGAGTCGTATTACGCGCGCTCACTGGCCGTCGTTTTACAACGTCGTGACTGGGAAAA
CCCTGGCGTTACCCAACTTAATCGCCTTGCAGCACATCCCCCTTTCGCCAGCTGGCGTAATAGCGAAGAG
GCCCGCACCGATCGCCCTTCCCAACAGTTGCGCAGCCTGAATGGCGAATGGG
[124 nt withheld, positions 3483-3606]
C
[91 nt withheld, positions 3608-3698]
A
[49 nt withheld, positions 3700-3748]
CCTTTGACGTTGGAGTCCACGTTCTTT
[37 nt withheld, positions 3776-3812]
ACCCTATCTCGGTCTATTCTTTTGATTTATAAGGGATTTTGCCGATTTCGGCCTATTGGTTAAAAAATGA
GCTGATTTAACAAAAATTTAACGCGAATTTTAACAAAATATTAACGCTTACAATTTAGGTGGCACTTTTC
GGGGAAATGTGCGCGGAACCCCTATTTGTTTATTTTTCTAAATACATTCAAATATGTATCCGCTCATGAG
ACAATAACCCTGATAAATGCTTCAATAATATTGAAAAAGGAAGAGTATGAGTATTCAACATTTCCGTGTC
GCCCTTATTCCCTTTTTTGCGGCATTTTGCCTTCCTGTTTTTGCTCACCCAGAAACGCTGGTGAAAGTAA
AAGATGCTGAAGATCAGTTGGGTGCACGAGTGGGTTACATCGAACTGGATCTCAACAGCGGTAAGATCCT
TGAGAGTTTTCGCCCCGAAGAACGTTTTCCAATGATGAGCACTTTTAAAGTTCTGCTATGTGGCGCGGTA
TTATCCCGTATTGACGCCGGGCAAGAGCAACTCGGTCGCCGCATACACTATTCTCAGAATGACTTGGTTG
AGTACTCACCAGTCACAGAAAAGCATCTTACGGATGGCATGACAGTAAGAGAATTATGCAGTGCTGCCAT
AACCATGAGTGATAACACTGCGGCCAACTTACTTCTGACAACGATCGGAGGACCGAAGGAGCTAACCGCT
TTTTTGCACAACATGGGGGATCATGTAACTCGCCTTGATCGTTGGGAACCGGAGCTGAATGAAGCCATAC
CAAACGACGAGCGTGACACCACGATGCCTGTAGCAATGGCAACAACGTTGCGCAAACTATTAACTGGCGA
ACTACTTACTCTAGCTTCCCGGCAACAATTAATAGACTGGATGGAGGCGGATAAAGTTGCAGGACCACTT
CTGCGCTCGGCCCTTCCGGCTGGCTGGTTTATTGCTGATAAATCTGGAGCCGGTGAGCGTGGGTCTCGCG
GTATCATTGCAGCACTGGGGCCAGATGGTAAGCCCTCCCGTATCGTAGTTATCTACACGACGGGGAGTCA
GGCAACTATGGATGAACGAAATAGACAGATCGCTGAGATAGGTGCCTCACTGATTAAGCATTGGTAACTG
TCAGACCAAGTTTACTCATATATACTTTAGATTGATTTAAAACTTCATTTTTAATTTAAAAGGATCTAGG
TGAAGATCCTTTTTGATAATCTCATGACCAAAATCCCTTAACGTGAGTTTTCGTTCCACTGAGCGTCAGA
CCCCGTAGAAAAGATCAAAGGATCTTCTTGAGATCCTTTTTTTCTGCGCGTAATCTGCTGCTTGCAAACA
AAAAAACCACCGCTACCAGCGGTGGTTTGTTTGCCGGATCAAGAGCTACCAACTCTTTTTCCGAAGGTAA
CTGGCTTCAGCAGAGCGCAGATACCAAATACTGTTCTTCTAGTGTAGCCGTAGTTAGGCCACCACTTCAA
GAACTCTGTAGCACCGCCTACATACCTCGCTCTGCTAATCCTGTTACCAGTGGCTGCTGCCAGTGGCGAT
AAGTCGTGTCTTACCGGGTTGGACTCAAGACGATAGTTACCGGATAAGGCGCAGCGGTCGGGCTGAACGG
GGGGTTCGTGCACACAGCCCAGCTTGGAGCGAACGACCTACACCGAACTGAGATACCTACAGCGTGAGCT
ATGAGAAAGCGCCACGCTTCCCGAAGGGAGAAAGGCGGACAGGTATCCGGTAAGCGGCAGGGTCGGAACA
GGAGAGCGCACGAGGGAGCTTCCAGGGGGAAACGCCTGGTATCTTTATAGTCCTGTCGGGTTTCGCCACC
TCTGACTTGAGCGTCGATTTTTGTGATGCTCGTCAGGGGGGCGGAGCCTATGGAAAAACGCCAGCAACGC
GGCCTTTTTACGGTTCCTGGCCTTTTGCTGGCCTTTTGCTCACATGTTCTTTCCTGCGTTATCCCCTGAT
TCTGTGGATAACCGTATTACCGCCTTTGAGTGAGCTGATACCGCTCGCCGCAGCCGAACGACCGAGCGCA
GCGAGTCAGTGAGCGAGGAAGCGGAAGAGCGCCCAATACGCAAACCGCCTCTCCCCGCGCGTTGGCCGAT
TCATTAATGCAGCTGGCACGACAGGTTTCCCGACTGGAAAGCGGGCAGTGAGCGCAACGCAATTAATGTG
AGTTAGCTCACTCATTAGGCACCCCAGGCTTTACACTTTATGCTTCCGGCTCGTATGTTGTGTGGAATTG
TGAGCGGATAACAATTTCACACAGGAAACAGCTATGACCATGATTACGCCAAGCGCGCAATTAACCCTCA
CTAAAGGGAACAAAAGCTGGAGCTGCAAGCTTAATGTAGTCTTATGCAATACTCTTGTAGTCTTGCAACA
TGGTAACGATGAGTTAGCAACATGCCTTACAAGGAGAGAAAAAGCACCGTGCATGCCGATTGGTGGAAGT
AAGGTGGTACGATCGTGCCTTATTAGGAAGGCAACAGACGGGTCTGACATGGATTGGACGAACCACTGAA
TTGCCGCATTGCAGAGATATTGTATTTAAGTGCCTAGCTCGATACATAAACGGGTCTCTCTGGTTAGACC
AGATCTGAGCCTGGGAGCTCTCTGGCTAACTAGGGAACCCACTGCTTAAGCCTCAATAAAGCTTGCCTTG
AGTGCTTCAAGTAGTGTGTGCCCGTCTGTTGTGTGACTCTGGTAACTAGAGATCCCTCAGACCCTTTTAG
TCAGTGTGGAAAATCTCTAGCAGTGGCGCCCGAACAGGGACTTGAAAGCGAAAGGGAAACCAGAGGAGCT
CTCTCGACGCAGGACTCGGCTTGCTGAAGCGCGCACGGCAAGAGGCGAGGGGCGGCGACTGGTGAGTACG
CCAAAAATTTTGACTAGCGGAGGCTAGAAGGAGAGAGATGGGTGCGAGAGCGTCAGTATTAAGCGGGGGA
GAATTAGATCGCGATGGGAAAAAATTCGGTTAAGGCCAGGGGGAAAGAAAAAATATAAATTAAAACATAT
AGTATGGGCAAGCAGGGAGCTAGAACGATTCGCAGTTAATCCTGGCCTGTTAGAAACATCAGAAGGCTGT
AGACAAATACTGGGACAGCTACAACCATCCCTTCAGACAGGATCAGAAGAACTTAGATCATTATATAATA
CAGTAGCAACCCTCTATTGTGTGCATCAAAGGATAGAGATAAAAGACACCAAGGAAGCTTTAGACAAGAT
AGAGGAAGAGCAAAACAAAAGTAAGACCACCGCACAGCAAGCGGCCGCTGATCTTCAGACCTGGAGGAGG
AGATATGAGGGACAATTGGAGAAGTGAATTATATAAATATAAAGTAGTAAAAATTGAACCATTAGGAGTA
GCACCCACCAAGGCAAAGAGAAGAGTGGTGCAGAGAGAAAAAAGAGCAGTGGGAATAGGAGCTTTGTTCC
TTGGGTTCTTGGGAGCAGCAGGAAGCACTATGGGCGCAGCGTCAATGACGCTGACGGTACAGGCCAGACA
ATTATTGTCTGGTATAGTGCAGCAGCAGAACAATTTGCTGAGGGCTATTGAGGCGCAACAGCATCTGTTG
CAACTCACAGTCTGGGGCATCAAGCAGCTCCAGGCAAGAATCCTGGCTGTGGAAAGATACCTAAAGGATC
AACAGCTCCTGGGGATTTGGGGTTGCTCTGGAAAACTCATTTGCACCACTGCTGTGCCTTGGAATGCTAG
TTGGAGTAATAAATCTCTGGAACAGATTTGGAATCACACGACCTGGATGGAGTGGGACAGAGAAATTAAC
AATTACACAAGCTTAATACACTCCTTAATTGAAGAATCGCAAAACCAGCAAGAAAAGAATGAACAAGAAT
TATTGGAATTAGATAAATGGGCAAGTTTGTGGAATTGGTTTAACATAACAAATTGGCTGTGGTATATAAA
ATTATTCATAATGATAGTAGGAGGCTTGGTAGGTTTAAGAATAGTTTTTGCTGTACTTTCTATAGTGAAT
AGAGTTAGGCAGGGATATTCACCATTATCGTTTCAGACCCACCTCCCAACCCCGAGGGGACCCTTGCGCC
TTTTCCAAGGCAGCCCTGGGTTTGCGCAGGGACGCGGCTGCTCTGGGCGTGGTTCCGGGAAACGCAGCGG
CGCCGACCCTGGGTCTCGCACATTCTTCACGTCCGTTCGCAGCGTCACCCGGATCTTCGCCGCTACCCTT
GTGGGCCCCCCGGCGACGCTTCCTGCTCCGCCCCTAAGTCGGGAAGGTTCCTTGCGGTTCGCGGCGTGCC
GGACGTGACAAACGGAAGCCGCACGTCTCACTAGTACCCTCGCAGACGGACAGCGCCAGGGAGCAATGGC
AGCGCGCCGACCGCGATGGGCTGTGGCCAATAGCGGCTGCTCAGCAGGGCGCGCCGAGAGCAGCGGCCGG
GAAGGGGCGGTGCGGGAGGCGGGGTGTGGGGCGGTAGTGTGGGCCCTGTTCCTGCCCGCGCGGTGTTCCG
CATTCTGCAAGCCTCCGGAGCGCACGTCGGCAGTCGGCTCCCTCGTTGACCGAATCACCGACCTCTCTCC
CCAGGGGGTACCACCATGGCCAAGCCTTTGTCTCAAGAAGAATCCACCCTCATTGAAAGAGCAACGGCTA
CAATCAACAGCATCCCCATCTCTGAAGACTACAGCGTCGCCAGCGCAGCTCTCTCTAGCGACGGCCGCAT
CTTCACTGGTGTCAATGTATATCATTTTACTGGGGGACCTTGTGCAGAACTCGTGGTGCTGGGCACTGCT
GCTGCTGCGGCAGCTGGCAACCTGACTTGTATCGTCGCGATCGGAAATGAGAACAGGGGCATCTTGAGCC
CCTGCGGACGGTGCCGACAGGTGCTTCTCGATCTGCATCCTGGGATCAAAGCCATAGTGAAGGACAGTGA
TGGACAGCCGACGGCAGTTGGGATTCGTGAATTGCTGCCCTCTGGTTATGTGTGGGAGGGCCTGCAGCTG
CAGTAGTAAGAATTCTAGATCTTGAGACAAATGGCAGTATTCATCCACAATTTTAAAAGAAAAGGGGGGA
TTGGGGGGTACAGTGCAGGGGAAAGAATAGTAGACATAATAGCAACAGACATACAAACTAAAGAATTACA
AAAACAAATTACAAAAATTCAAAATTTTCGGGTTTATTACAGGGACAGCAGAGATCCACTTTGGCGCCGG
CTCGAGGGGGCCCGGGGTTATTAATAGTAATCAATTACGGGGTCATTAGTTCATAGCCCATATATGGAGT
TCCG
Features (pLannotate 1.2.2; 32 found; start..end, strand, type, name):
      1..304     +  enhancer       CMV enhancer: human cytomegalovirus immediate early enhancer
    305..508     +  promoter       CMV promoter: human cytomegalovirus (CMV) immediate early promoter
    532..549     +  protein_bind   attB1 (fragment): mutant version of attB; core recombination site for the Gateway® BP reaction BP Clonase™
    558..1898    +  CDS            HTR3C: 5HT3C_HUMAN - Experimental evidence at protein level: Swiss-Prot protein existence level 1. This is one of the several different receptors for 5- hydroxytryptamine (serotonin), a biogenic hormone that functions as a neurotransmitter, a hormone, and a mitogen. This receptor is a ligand- gated ion channel, which when activated causes fast, depolarizing responses. It is a cation-specific, but otherwise relatively nonselective, ion channel. From Homo sapiens (Human).
   1906..1923    -  protein_bind   attB2 (fragment): mutant version of attB; core recombination site for the Gateway® BP reaction BP Clonase™
   1926..1967    +  CDS            V5 tag: epitope tag from simian virus 5
   2009..2597    +  misc_feature   WPRE: woodchuck hepatitis virus posttranscriptional regulatory element
   2648..2667    +  misc_feature   cPPT/CTS (fragment): central polypurine tract and central termination sequence of HIV-1
   2669..2902    +  LTR            3' LTR (ΔU3): self-inactivating 3' long terminal repeat (LTR) from HIV-1
   2980..3101    +  polyA_signal   SV40 poly(A) signal: SV40 polyadenylation signal
   3141..3276    +  rep_origin     SV40 ori: SV40 origin of replication
   3297..3315    -  promoter       T7 promoter: promoter for bacteriophage T7 RNA polymerase
   3323..3478    +  CDS            lacZα (fragment): LacZα fragment of β-galactosidase; lacZ fragment
   3483..3911    +  rep_origin     f1 ori (sequence partly withheld): f1 bacteriophage origin of replication; arrow indicates direction of (+) strand synthesis
   3964..4068    +  promoter       AmpR promoter: bla
   4069..4929    +  CDS            AmpR: β-lactamase; bla; confers resistance to ampicillin, carbenicillin, and related antibiotics
   5100..5688    +  rep_origin     ori: high-copy-number ColE1/pMB1/pBR322/pUC origin of replication
   5871..5963    +  CDS            lacI (fragment): lac repressor; lacI; The lac repressor binds to the lac operator to inhibit transcription in E. coli. This inhibition can be relieved by adding lactose or isopropyl-β-D-thiogalactopyranoside (IPTG).
   5976..5997    +  protein_bind   CAP binding site: CAP binding activates transcription in the presence of cAMP. E. coli catabolite activator protein
   6012..6042    +  promoter       lac promoter: promoter for the E. coli lac operon
   6050..6066    +  protein_bind   lac operator: The lac repressor binds to the lac operator to inhibit transcription in E. coli. This inhibition can be relieved by adding lactose or isopropyl-β-D-thiogalactopyranoside (IPTG). lac repressor encoded by lacI
   6111..6129    +  promoter       T3 promoter: promoter for bacteriophage T3 RNA polymerase
   6157..6383    +  promoter       RSV promoter: Rous sarcoma virus enhancer/promoter
   6384..6564    +  LTR            5' LTR (truncated): truncated 5' long terminal repeat (LTR) from HIV-1
   6611..6736    +  misc_feature   HIV-1 Ψ: packaging signal of human immunodeficiency virus type 1
   6720..7083    +  CDS            HIV-1 gag (fragment): gag protein from human immunodeficiency virus 1; gag
   7229..7462    +  misc_feature   RRE: The Rev response element (RRE) of HIV-1 allows for Rev-dependent mRNA export from the nucleus to the cytoplasm.
   7839..7865    +  CDS            Rev (fragment): human immunodeficiency virus 1 (HIV-1) Rev protein; rev; enhances nuclear export of unspliced and incompletely spliced viral mRNAs
   7866..8366    +  promoter       hPGK promoter: human phosphoglycerate kinase 1 promoter
   8378..8773    +  CDS            BSD: blasticidin S deaminase; Aspergillus terreus BSD; confers resistance to blasticidin
   8833..8950    +  misc_feature   cPPT/CTS: central polypurine tract and central termination sequence of HIV-1
   9009..9066    +  enhancer       CMV enhancer (fragment): human cytomegalovirus immediate early enhancer
