[The description below was written by a language model from this plasmid's Addgene catalogue record and pLannotate feature annotations shown in this document.]
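Description:
IDG_HTR3C_OE_1 is a mammalian overexpression plasmid for human HTR3C, built by Gateway cloning into the pLX304 backbone. Although catalogued simply as a mammalian expression vector, the annotated 9,066-nt sequence shows the architecture of a third-generation, self-inactivating HIV-1 lentiviral transfer vector. An RSV promoter drives a truncated 5' LTR, followed by the Ψ packaging signal with a partial gag sequence, the Rev response element, a cPPT/CTS element, and a ΔU3 3' LTR. The plasmid could therefore be transfected directly or packaged into lentiviral particles for stable integration, with packaging functions supplied in trans. In bacteria it is maintained through a ColE1/pUC-type origin and ampicillin resistance. The catalogue lists it as low copy, although the annotated origin is of the high-copy type. An f1 origin, an SV40 origin and poly(A) signal, and remnants of lac and phage promoter sequences from the cloning backbone are also present.

Within the proviral region there are two expression units. The human PGK promoter drives blasticidin S deaminase, allowing blasticidin selection of transfected or transduced mammalian cells. Downstream, the CMV enhancer and promoter drive the HTR3C open reading frame, which is flanked by attB1 and attB2 sites left from Gateway recombination. A backbone-encoded V5 epitope follows at the C terminus for antibody detection, and a WPRE after the cassette enhances transcript stability and expression. HTR3C encodes the 5-HT3C subunit of the serotonin-gated cation channel family. The recorded purpose is overexpression of this protein, as in gain-of-function or characterisation studies in mammalian cells.
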