Addgene plasmid #161649: IDG_HTR3C_OE_1
Purpose: Overexpresses HTR3C
Depositing lab: Mike McManus. Depositing organization: University of California, San Francisco (UCSF).
Backbone
  Vector backbone: pLX304
  Vector type: Mammalian Expression
  Selectable markers: Blasticidin
Growth in bacteria
  Bacterial resistance: Ampicillin, 100 μg/mL
  Growth temperature: 30°C
  Growth strain: NEB Stable
  Copy number: Low Copy
Gene/Insert
  Gene/Insert name: HTR3C
  Species: H. sapiens (human)
  Entrez Gene: HTR3C
  Tag / fusion protein: V5 (C terminal on backbone)
  Cloning method: Gateway Cloning
Terms and licenses: Academic/Nonprofit Terms; Industry Terms: Not Available to Industry
How to cite: IDG_HTR3C_OE_1 was a gift from Mike McManus (Addgene plasmid # 161649 ; http://n2t.net/addgene:161649 ; RRID:Addgene_161649)
