>Addgene plasmid #161649 | IDG_HTR3C_OE_1 | depositor partial sequence | sequence record 313348 | Partial Sequence
ATGGAAGGAGGGTGGCCTGCAAGGCAGAGTGCCCTCCTCTGCCTCACTGTCAGTCTTCTGCTTCAAGGAA
GAGGCGACGCTTTTACCATCAATTGCTCAGGCTTTGACCAGCATGGGGTTGACCCTGCTGTCTTCCAAGC
AGTGTTTGACAGAAAGGCCTTCCGTCCATTCACCAACTACAGCATCCCTACCCGTGTCAACATCTCCTTC
ACCCTGTCTGCCATCCTGGGAGTGGATGCACAGCTCCAGCTGCTGACATCATTCCTGTGGATGGATTTGG
TATGGGACAATCCTTTCATTAATTGGAACCCAAAAGAGTGTGTTGGCATCAATAAACTCACAGTATTAGC
TGAAAACCTGTGGCTCCCAGACATCTTCATCGTGGAATCCATGGATGTGGATCAGACGCCTTCCGGTCTC
ACTGCCTATATCAGCAGTGAAGGTCGAATTAAGTATGATAAGCCAATGAGGGTGACCAGCATCTGTAACC
TGGACATCTTCTACTTCCCTTTTGACCAACAGAACTGTACCTTCACCTTCAGTTCTTTCCTCTACACAGT
GGACAGCATGCTGCTGGGCATGGACAAGGAGGTGTGGGAGATCACAGACACGTCTCGCAAAGTCATCCAA
ACCCAGGGGGAGTGGGAGCTCTTGGGCATCAACAAGGCCACCCCAAAGATGTCCATGGGCAACAACCTAT
ATGACCAGATCATGTTTTATGTGGCCATCAGGCGCAGGCCAAGCCTCTACATCATAAACCTGCTGGTGCC
CAGTAGCTTTCTGGTTGCCATTGATGCCCTCAGCTTCTACCTGCCAGCAGAGAGCGAGAATCGTGCCCCA
TTCAAGATAACACTTCTGCTGGGCTACAACGTCTTCCTGCTCATGATGAATGACTTGCTCCCTGCCAGTG
GCACCCCCCTCATCAGTGTCTACTTCGCCCTGTGCCTGTCCCTGATGGTGGTCAGCCTGCTGGAGACCGT
CTTCATTACCTACCTGCTGCACGTGGCCACCACCCAGCCCCCACCCATGCCTAGGTGGCTTCACTCCCTG
CTGCTCCACTGCACCAGCCCAGGGAGATGCTGTCCCACTGCGCCCCAGAAGGGAAATAAGGGCCTGGGTC
TCACCCTCACCCACCTGCCTGGCCCAAAGGAGCCGGGGGAGTTAGCAGGGAAGAAGCTGGGACCCAGAGA
GACCGAGCCAGATGGGGGCTCAGGATGGACAAAGACCCAGCTAATGGAGCTGTGGGTGCAGTTCAGCCAC
GCGATGGACACCCTGCTCTTCCGCCTCTACCTGCTCTTCATGGCCTCCTCCATCCTTACTGTCATTGTCC
TCTGGAACACCTTGCCAACTTTCTTGTACAAAGTGGTTGGTAAGCCTATCCCTAACCCTCTCCTCGGTCT
CGATTCTACGTAG
